Addgene plasmid #234769: lentiCRISPR v2-sgPnpt1-1#
Purpose: knockout Pnpt1
Depositing lab: Judy Lieberman. Depositing organization: Boston Children's Hospital. Publication: Gasdermin D permeabilization of mitochondrial inner and outer membranes accelerates and enhances pyroptosis. Miao R, Jiang C, Chang WY, Zhang H, An J, Ho F, Chen P, Zhang H, Junqueira C, Amgalan D, Liang FG, Zhang J, Evavold CL, Hafner-Bratkovic I, Zhang Z, Fontana P, Xia S, Waldeck-Weiermair M, Pan Y, Michel T, Bar-Peled L, Wu H, Kagan JC, Kitsis RN, Zhang P, Liu X, Lieberman J. Immunity. 2023 Nov 14;56(11):2523-2541.e8. doi: 10.1016/j.immuni.2023.10.004. Epub 2023 Nov 3. PubMed 37924812.
Backbone
  Vector backbone: lentiCRISPRv2
  Backbone manufacturer: Feng Zhang, Addgene plasmid #52961
  Vector type: Lentiviral
  Selectable markers: Blasticidin
Growth in bacteria
  Bacterial resistance: Ampicillin, 100 μg/mL
  Growth temperature: 37°C
  Growth strain: NEB Stable
  Copy number: Unknown
Gene/Insert
  Gene/Insert name: Pnpt1
  gRNA/shRNA sequence: GTG TCG TTA ACC CAA CA
  Entrez Gene: Pnpt1 (a.k.a. 1200003F12Rik, Old35, PNPase, Pnptl1)
Terms and licenses: Academic/Nonprofit Terms; Industry Terms: Not Available to Industry
How to cite: lentiCRISPR v2-sgPnpt1-1# was a gift from Judy Lieberman (Addgene plasmid # 234769 ; http://n2t.net/addgene:234769 ; RRID:Addgene_234769)
