[The description below was written by a language model from this plasmid's Addgene catalogue record and pLannotate feature annotations shown in this document.]
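Description:
lentiCRISPR v2-sgPnpt1-1# is an all-in-one lentiviral CRISPR/Cas9 plasmid built on the lentiCRISPRv2 backbone and intended to knock out Pnpt1, the gene encoding the PNPase polynucleotide phosphorylase. The gene symbol and aliases suggest the mouse gene, although the record does not state a species. It is propagated in E. coli through a high-copy ColE1/pUC-type origin with ampicillin selection (β-lactamase), and a recombination-deficient strain is listed as the growth host, as is usual for LTR-containing plasmids. The backbone also carries an f1 origin and an SV40/EM7-driven bleomycin/Zeocin resistance cassette, both lying outside the LTR-flanked region.

The transfer cassette follows a third-generation, self-inactivating design. A CMV enhancer/promoter fused to a truncated HIV-1 5' LTR drives genomic RNA production in packaging cells, followed by the Ψ packaging signal with a partial gag sequence, the Rev response element for Rev-dependent nuclear export, and the cPPT/CTS. The cassette ends in a WPRE that enhances transcript expression and a ΔU3 3' LTR. Within this unit, a human U6 RNA polymerase III promoter expresses the Pnpt1-targeting spacer joined to the S. pyogenes guide RNA scaffold. An EF-1α core promoter drives S. pyogenes Cas9, with the blasticidin S deaminase gene downstream. The element linking Cas9 to BSD is not annotated, so the record does not show how the two are co-expressed. The blasticidin marker matches the catalogue entry. Transduced cells can thus be selected with blasticidin while Cas9 and the guide introduce double-strand breaks at Pnpt1. The plasmid was deposited with a study of gasdermin D permeabilization of mitochondrial membranes in pyroptosis.
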