Features (pLannotate 1.2.2; 34 found; start..end, strand, type, name):
    296..529     -  misc_feature   RRE: The Rev response element (RRE) of HIV-1 allows for Rev-dependent mRNA export from the nucleus to the cytoplasm.
    675..1038    -  CDS            HIV-1 gag (fragment): gag protein from human immunodeficiency virus 1; gag
   1022..1147    -  misc_feature   HIV-1 Ψ: packaging signal of human immunodeficiency virus type 1
   1194..1374    -  LTR            5' LTR (truncated): truncated 5' long terminal repeat (LTR) from HIV-1
   1392..1591    -  promoter       CMV promoter: human cytomegalovirus (CMV) immediate early promoter
   1592..1971    -  enhancer       CMV enhancer: human cytomegalovirus immediate early enhancer
   2126..2178    +  misc_feature   bom (fragment): basis of mobility region from pBR322
   2237..2341    +  promoter       AmpR promoter: bla
   2342..3202    +  CDS            AmpR: β-lactamase; bla; confers resistance to ampicillin, carbenicillin, and related antibiotics
   3373..3961    +  rep_origin     ori: high-copy-number ColE1/pMB1/pBR322/pUC origin of replication
   4144..4236    +  CDS            lacI (fragment): lac repressor; lacI; The lac repressor binds to the lac operator to inhibit transcription in E. coli. This inhibition can be relieved by adding lactose or isopropyl-β-D-thiogalactopyranoside (IPTG).
   4249..4270    +  protein_bind   CAP binding site: CAP binding activates transcription in the presence of cAMP. E. coli catabolite activator protein
   4285..4315    +  promoter       lac promoter: promoter for the E. coli lac operon
   4319..4341    +  protein_bind   lac operator (fragment): The lac repressor binds to the lac operator to inhibit transcription in E. coli. This inhibition can be relieved by adding lactose or isopropyl-β-D-thiogalactopyranoside (IPTG). lac repressor encoded by lacI
   4412..4533    -  polyA_signal   SV40 poly(A) signal: SV40 polyadenylation signal
   4528..4653    -  CDS            ble (fragment): BLE_KLEPN - Experimental evidence at protein level: Swiss-Prot protein existence level 1. Binding protein with a strong affinity to the bleomycin family of antibiotics. Binds to CL990; an antimitotic-antibiotic compound. From Klebsiella pneumoniae.
   4663..5037    -  CDS            BleoR: antibiotic-binding protein; Sh ble from Streptoalloteichus hindustanus; confers resistance to bleomycin, phleomycin, and Zeocin™
   5056..5103    -  promoter       EM7 promoter: synthetic bacterial promoter&nbsp
   5151..5480    -  promoter       SV40 promoter: SV40 enhancer and early promoter
   5494..5922    -  rep_origin     f1 ori (sequence partly withheld): f1 bacteriophage origin of replication; arrow indicates direction of (+) strand synthesis
   5943..5964    -  promoter       SV40 promoter (fragment): SV40 enhancer and early promoter
   5968..6192    -  polyA_signal   bGH poly(A) signal: bovine growth hormone polyadenylation signal
   6224..6457    -  LTR            3' LTR (ΔU3): self-inactivating 3' long terminal repeat (LTR) from HIV-1
   6459..6478    -  misc_feature   cPPT/CTS (fragment): central polypurine tract and central termination sequence of HIV-1
   6529..7117    -  misc_feature   WPRE: woodchuck hepatitis virus posttranscriptional regulatory element
   7120..7141    -  misc_feature   MCS (fragment): pBluescript multiple cloning site
   7142..7540    -  CDS            BSD: blasticidin S deaminase; Aspergillus terreus BSD; confers resistance to blasticidin
   7679..11782   -  CDS            Cas9: Cas9 (Csn1) endonuclease from the Streptococcus pyogenes Type II CRISPR/Cas system generates RNA-guided double strand breaks in DNA
  11807..12018   -  promoter       EF-1α core promoter: core promoter for human elongation factor EF-1α
  12044..12062   -  CDS            small t antigen (fragment): SV40 (simian virus 40) small t antigen
  12080..12155   -  misc_RNA       gRNA scaffold: guide RNA scaffold for the Streptococcus pyogenes CRISPR/Cas9 system
  12181..12421   -  promoter       U6 promoter: RNA polymerase III promoter for human U6 snRNA
  12472..12589   -  misc_feature   cPPT/CTS: central polypurine tract and central termination sequence of HIV-1
  12639..12739   -  CDS            Rev (fragment): human immunodeficiency virus 1 (HIV-1) Rev protein; rev; enhances nuclear export of unspliced and incompletely spliced viral mRNAs
>Addgene plasmid #234769 | lentiCRISPR v2-sgPnpt1-1# | addgene full sequence | sequence record 466841 | Addgene NGS Result
GCCTCCTACTATCATTATGAATAATTTTATATACCACAGCCAATTTGTTATGTTAAACCAATTCCACAAA
CTTGCCCATTTATCTAATTCCAATAATTCTTGTTCATTCTTTTCTTGCTGGTTTTGCGATTCTTCAATTA
AGGAGTGTATTAAGCTTGTGTAATTGTTAATTTCTCTGTCCCACTCCATCCAGGTCGTGTGATTCCAAAT
CTGTTCCAGAGATTTATTACTCCAACTAGCATTCCAAGGCACAGCAGTGGTGCAAATGAGTTTTCCAGAG
CAACCCCAAATCCCCAGGAGCTGTTGATCCTTTAGGTATCTTTCCACAGCCAGGATTCTTGCCTGGAGCT
GCTTGATGCCCCAGACTGTGAGTTGCAACAGATGCTGTTGCGCCTCAATAGCCCTCAGCAAATTGTTCTG
CTGCTGCACTATACCAGACAATAATTGTCTGGCCTGTACCGTCAGCGTCATTGACGCTGCGCCCATAGTG
CTTCCTGCTGCTCCCAAGAACCCAAGGAACAAAGCTCCTATTCCCACTGCTCTTTTTTCTCTCTGCACCA
CTCTTCTCTTTGCCTTGGTGGGTGCTACTCCTAATGGTTCAATTTTTACTACTTTATATTTATATAATTC
ACTTCTCCAATTGTCCCTCATATCTCCTCCTCCAGGTCTGAAGATCAGCGGCCGCTTGCTGTGCGGTGGT
CTTACTTTTGTTTTGCTCTTCCTCTATCTTGTCTAAAGCTTCCTTGGTGTCTTTTATCTCTATCCTTTGA
TGCACACAATAGAGGGTTGCTACTGTATTATATAATGATCTAAGTTCTTCTGATCCTGTCTGAAGGGATG
GTTGTAGCTGTCCCAGTATTTGTCTACAGCCTTCTGATGTTTCTAACAGGCCAGGATTAACTGCGAATCG
TTCTAGCTCCCTGCTTGCCCATACTATATGTTTTAATTTATATTTTTTCTTTCCCCCTGGCCTTAACCGA
ATTTTTTCCCATCGCGATCTAATTCTCCCCCGCTTAATACTGACGCTCTCGCACCCATCTCTCTCCTTCT
AGCCTCCGCTAGTCAAAATTTTTGGCGTACTCACCAGTCGCCGCCCCTCGCCTCTTGCCGTGCGCGCTTC
AGCAAGCCGAGTCCTGCGTCGAGAGAGCTCCTCTGGTTTCCCTTTCGCTTTCAAGTCCCTGTTCGGGCGC
CACTGCTAGAGATTTTCCACACTGACTAAAAGGGTCTGAGGGATCTCTAGTTACCAGAGTCACACAACAG
ACGGGCACACACTACTTGAAGCACTCAAGGCAAGCTTTATTGAGGCTTAAGCAGTGGGTTCCCTAGTTAG
CCAGAGAGCTCCCAGGCTCAGATCTGGTCTAACCAGAGAGACCCAGTACAGGCAAAACGCGCTGCTTATA
TAGACCTCCCACCGTACACGCCTACCGCCCATTTGCGTCAATGGGGCGGAGTTGTTACGACATTTTGGAA
AGTCCCGTTGATTTTGGTGCCAAAACAAACTCCCATTGACGTCAATGGGGTGGAGACTTGGAAATCCCCG
TGAGTCAAACCGCTATCCACGCCCATTGATGTACTGCCAAAACCGCATCACCATGGTAATAGCGATGACT
AATACGTAGATGTACTGCCAAGTAGGAAAGTCCCATAAGGTCATGTACTGGGCATAATGCCAGGCGGGCC
ATTTACCGTCATTGACGTCAATAGGGGGCGTACTTGGCATATGATACACTTGATGTACTGCCAAGTGGGC
AGTTTACCGTAAATACTCCACCCATTGACGTCAATGGAAAGTCCCTATTGGCGTTACTATGGGAACATAC
GTCATTATTGACGTCAATGGGCGGGGGTCGTTGGGCGGTCAGCCAGGCGGGCCATTTACCGTAAGTTATG
TAACGCGGAACTCCATATATGGGCTATGAACTAATGACCCCGTAATTGATTACTATTAATAACTAGTCAA
TAATCAATGTCAACGCGTATATCTGGCCCGTACATCGCGAAGCAGCGCAAAACGCCTAACCCTAAGCAGA
TTCTTCATGCAATTGTCGGTCAAGCCTTGCCTTGTTGTAGCTTAAATTTTGCTCGCGCACTACTCAGCGA
CCTCCAACACACAAGCAGGGAGCAGATACTGGCTTAACTATGCGGCATCAGAGCAGATTGTACTGAGAGT
GCACCATAGGGGATCGGGAGATCTCCCGATCCGTCGACGTCAGGTGGCACTTTTCGGGGAAATGTGCGCG
GAACCCCTATTTGTTTATTTTTCTAAATACATTCAAATATGTATCCGCTCATGAGACAATAACCCTGATA
AATGCTTCAATAATATTGAAAAAGGAAGAGTATGAGTATTCAACATTTCCGTGTCGCCCTTATTCCCTTT
TTTGCGGCATTTTGCCTTCCTGTTTTTGCTCACCCAGAAACGCTGGTGAAAGTAAAAGATGCTGAAGATC
AGTTGGGTGCACGAGTGGGTTACATCGAACTGGATCTCAACAGCGGTAAGATCCTTGAGAGTTTTCGCCC
CGAAGAACGTTTTCCAATGATGAGCACTTTTAAAGTTCTGCTATGTGGCGCGGTATTATCCCGTATTGAC
GCCGGGCAAGAGCAACTCGGTCGCCGCATACACTATTCTCAGAATGACTTGGTTGAGTACTCACCAGTCA
CAGAAAAGCATCTTACGGATGGCATGACAGTAAGAGAATTATGCAGTGCTGCCATAACCATGAGTGATAA
CACTGCGGCCAACTTACTTCTGACAACGATCGGAGGACCGAAGGAGCTAACCGCTTTTTTGCACAACATG
GGGGATCATGTAACTCGCCTTGATCGTTGGGAACCGGAGCTGAATGAAGCCATACCAAACGACGAGCGTG
ACACCACGATGCCTGTAGCAATGGCAACAACGTTGCGCAAACTATTAACTGGCGAACTACTTACTCTAGC
TTCCCGGCAACAATTAATAGACTGGATGGAGGCGGATAAAGTTGCAGGACCACTTCTGCGCTCGGCCCTT
CCGGCTGGCTGGTTTATTGCTGATAAATCTGGAGCCGGTGAGCGTGGGTCTCGCGGTATCATTGCAGCAC
TGGGGCCAGATGGTAAGCCCTCCCGTATCGTAGTTATCTACACGACGGGGAGTCAGGCAACTATGGATGA
ACGAAATAGACAGATCGCTGAGATAGGTGCCTCACTGATTAAGCATTGGTAACTGTCAGACCAAGTTTAC
TCATATATACTTTAGATTGATTTAAAACTTCATTTTTAATTTAAAAGGATCTAGGTGAAGATCCTTTTTG
ATAATCTCATGACCAAAATCCCTTAACGTGAGTTTTCGTTCCACTGAGCGTCAGACCCCGTAGAAAAGAT
CAAAGGATCTTCTTGAGATCCTTTTTTTCTGCGCGTAATCTGCTGCTTGCAAACAAAAAAACCACCGCTA
CCAGCGGTGGTTTGTTTGCCGGATCAAGAGCTACCAACTCTTTTTCCGAAGGTAACTGGCTTCAGCAGAG
CGCAGATACCAAATACTGTTCTTCTAGTGTAGCCGTAGTTAGGCCACCACTTCAAGAACTCTGTAGCACC
GCCTACATACCTCGCTCTGCTAATCCTGTTACCAGTGGCTGCTGCCAGTGGCGATAAGTCGTGTCTTACC
GGGTTGGACTCAAGACGATAGTTACCGGATAAGGCGCAGCGGTCGGGCTGAACGGGGGGTTCGTGCACAC
AGCCCAGCTTGGAGCGAACGACCTACACCGAACTGAGATACCTACAGCGTGAGCTATGAGAAAGCGCCAC
GCTTCCCGAAGGGAGAAAGGCGGACAGGTATCCGGTAAGCGGCAGGGTCGGAACAGGAGAGCGCACGAGG
GAGCTTCCAGGGGGAAACGCCTGGTATCTTTATAGTCCTGTCGGGTTTCGCCACCTCTGACTTGAGCGTC
GATTTTTGTGATGCTCGTCAGGGGGGCGGAGCCTATGGAAAAACGCCAGCAACGCGGCCTTTTTACGGTT
CCTGGCCTTTTGCTGGCCTTTTGCTCACATGTTCTTTCCTGCGTTATCCCCTGATTCTGTGGATAACCGT
ATTACCGCCTTTGAGTGAGCTGATACCGCTCGCCGCAGCCGAACGACCGAGCGCAGCGAGTCAGTGAGCG
AGGAAGCGGAAGAGCGCCCAATACGCAAACCGCCTCTCCCCGCGCGTTGGCCGATTCATTAATGCAGCTG
GCACGACAGGTTTCCCGACTGGAAAGCGGGCAGTGAGCGCAACGCAATTAATGTGAGTTAGCTCACTCAT
TAGGCACCCCAGGCTTTACACTTTATGCTTCCGGCTCGTATGTTGTGTGGAATTGTGAGCGGATAACAAT
TTCACACAGGAAACAGCTATGACCATGATTACGCCAAGCTCTAGCTAGAGGTCGACGGTATACAGACATG
ATAAGATACATTGATGAGTTTGGACAAACCACAACTAGAATGCAGTGAAAAAAATGCTTTATTTGTGAAA
TTTGTGATGCTATTGCTTTATTTGTAACCATTATAAGCTGCAATAAACAAGTTGGGGTGGGCGAAGAACT
CCAGCATGAGATCCCCGCGCTGGAGGATCATCCAGCCGGCGTCCCGGAAAACGATTCCGAAGCCCAACCT
TTCATAGAAGGCGGCGGTGGAATCGAAATCTCGTAGCACGTGTCAGTCCTGCTCCTCGGCCACGAAGTGC
ACGCAGTTGCCGGCCGGGTCGCGCAGGGCGAACTCCCGCCCCCACGGCTGCTCGCCGATCTCGGTCATGG
CCGGCCCGGAGGCGTCCCGGAAGTTCGTGGACACGACCTCCGACCACTCGGCGTACAGCTCGTCCAGGCC
GCGCACCCACACCCAGGCCAGGGTGTTGTCCGGCACCACCTGGTCCTGGACCGCGCTGATGAACAGGGTC
ACGTCGTCCCGGACCACACCGGCGAAGTCGTCCTCCACGAAGTCCCGGGAGAACCCGAGCCGGTCGGTCC
AGAACTCGACCGCTCCGGCGACGTCGCGCGCGGTGAGCACCGGAACGGCACTGGTCAACTTGGCCATGGT
TTAGTTCCTCACCTTGTCGTATTATACTATGCCGATATACTATGCCGATGATTAATTGTCAACACGTGCT
GATCAGATCCGAAAATGGATATACAAGCTCCCGGGAGCTTTTTGCAAAAGCCTAGGCCTCCAAAAAAGCC
TCCTCACTACTTCTGGAATAGCTCAGAGGCAGAGGCGGCCTCGGCCTCTGCATAAATAAAAAAAATTAGT
CAGCCATGGGGCGGAGAATGGGCGGAACTGGGCGGAGTTAGGGGCGGGATGGGCGGAGTTAGGGGCGGGA
CTATGGTTGCTGACTAATTGAGATGCATGCTTTGCATACTTCTGCCTGCTGGGGAGCCTGGGGACTTTCC
ACACCTGGTTGCTGACTAATTGAGATGCATGCTTTGCATACTTCTGCCTGCTGGGGAGCCTGGGGACTTT
CCACACCCTAACTGACACACATTCCACAGAATTAATTCGCGTTAAATTTTTGTTAAATCAGCTCATTTTT
TAACCAATAGGCCGAAATCGGCAAAATCCCTTATAAATCAAAAGAATAGACCGAGATAGGGT
[37 nt withheld, positions 5593-5629]
AAAGAACGTGGACTCCAACGTCAAAGG
[49 nt withheld, positions 5657-5705]
T
[91 nt withheld, positions 5707-5797]
G
[124 nt withheld, positions 5799-5922]
GGGGATACCCCCTAGAGCCCCAGCTGGTTCTTTCCGCCTCAGAAGCCATAGAGCCCACCGCATCCCCAGC
ATGCCTGCTATTGTCTTCCCAATCCTCCCCCTTGCTGTCCTGCCCCACCCCACCCCCCAGAATAGAATGA
CACCTACTCAGACAATGCGATGCAATTTCCTCATTTTATTAGGAAAGGACAGTGGGAGTGGCACCTTCCA
GGGTCAAGGAAGGCACGGGGGAGGGGCAAACAACAGATGGCTGGCAACTAGAAGGCACAGTCGAGGCTGA
TCAGCGGGTTTAAACGGGCCCTGCTAGAGATTTTCCACACTGACTAAAAGGGTCTGAGGGATCTCTAGTT
ACCAGAGTCACACAACAGACGGGCACACACTACTTGAAGCACTCAAGGCAAGCTTTATTGAGGCTTAAGC
AGTGGGTTCCCTAGTTAGCCAGAGAGCTCCCAGGCTCAGATCTGGTCTAACCAGAGAGACCCAGTACAAG
CAAAAAGCAGATCTTGTCTTCGTTGGGAGTGAATTAGCCCTTCCAGTCCCCCCTTTTCTTTTAAAAAGTG
GCTAAGATCTACAGCTGCCTTGTAAGTCATTGGTCTTAAAGTCGACGCGGGGAGGCGGCCCAAAGGGAGA
TCCGACTCGTCTGAGGGCGAAGGCGAAGACGCGGAAGAGGCCGCAGAGCCGGCAGCAGGCCGCGGGAAGG
AAGGTCCGCTGGATTGAGGGCCGAAGGGACGTAGCAGAAGGACGTCCCGCGCAGAATCCAGGTGGCAACA
CAGGCGAGCAGCCAAGGAAAGGACGATGATTTCCCCGACAACACCACGGAATTGTCAGTGCCCAACAGCC
GAGCCCCTGTCCAGCAGCGGGCAAGGCAGGCGGCGATGAGTTCCGCCGTGGCAATAGGGAGGGGGAAAGC
GAAAGTCCCGGAAAGGAGCTGACAGGTGGTGGCAATGCCCCAACCAGTGGGGGTTGCGTCAGCAAACACA
GTGCACACCACGCCACGTTGCCTGACAACGGGCCACAACTCCTCATAAAGAGACAGCAACCAGGATTTAT
ACAAGGAGGAGAAAATGAAAGCCATACGGGAAGCAATAGCATGATACAAAGGCATTAAAGCAGCGTATCC
ACATAGCGTAAAAGGAGCAACATAGTTAAGAATACCAGTCAATCTTTCACAAATTTTGTAATCCAGAGGT
TGATTACCGATAAGCTTGATATCGAATTCTTAGCCCTCCCACACATAACCAGAGGGCAGCAATTCACGAA
TCCCAACTGCCGTCGGCTGTCCATCACTGTCCTTCACTATGGCTTTGATCCCAGGATGCAGATCGAGAAG
CACCTGTCGGCACCGTCCGCAGGGGCTCAAGATGCCCCTGTTCTCATTTCCGATCGCGACGATACAAGTC
AGGTTGCCAGCTGCCGCAGCAGCAGCAGTGCCCAGCACCACGAGTTCTGCACAAGGTCCCCCAGTAAAAT
GATATACATTGACACCAGTGAAGATGCGGCCGTCGCTAGAGAGAGCTGCGCTGGCGACGCTGTAGTCTTC
AGAGATGGGGATGCTGTTGATTGTAGCCGTTGCTCTTTCAATGAGGGTGGATTCTTCTTGAGACAAAGGC
TTGGCCATCGGTCCAGGATTCTCTTCGACATCTCCGGCTTGTTTCAGCAGAGAGAAGTTTGTTGCGCCGG
ATCCCTTATCGTCATCGTCTTTGTAATCTTTCTTCTTCTTAGCCTGTCCAGCCTTCTTTGTGGCGGCAGG
TCGCTTGTCGCCTCCCAGCTGAGACAGGTCGATCCGTGTCTCGTACAGGCCGGTGATGCTCTGGTGGATC
AGGGTGGCGTCCAGCACCTCTTTGGTGCTGGTGTACCTCTTCCGGTCGATGGTGGTGTCAAAGTACTTGA
AGGCGGCAGGGGCTCCCAGATTGGTCAGGGTAAACAGGTGGATGATATTCTCGGCCTGCTCTCTGATGGG
CTTATCCCGGTGCTTGTTGTAGGCGGACAGCACTTTGTCCAGATTAGCGTCGGCCAGGATCACTCTCTTG
GAGAACTCGCTGATCTGCTCGATGATCTCGTCCAGGTAGTGCTTGTGCTGTTCCACAAACAGCTGTTTCT
GCTCATTATCCTCGGGGGAGCCCTTCAGCTTCTCATAGTGGCTGGCCAGGTACAGGAAGTTCACATATTT
GGAGGGCAGGGCCAGTTCGTTTCCCTTCTGCAGTTCGCCGGCAGAGGCCAGCATTCTCTTCCGGCCGTTT
TCCAGCTCGAACAGGGAGTACTTAGGCAGCTTGATGATCAGGTCCTTTTTCACTTCTTTGTAGCCCTTGG
CTTCCAGAAAGTCGATGGGATTCTTCTCGAAGCTGCTTCTTTCCATGATGGTGATCCCCAGCAGCTCTTT
CACACTCTTCAGTTTCTTGGACTTGCCCTTTTCCACTTTGGCCACCACCAGCACAGAATAGGCCACGGTG
GGGCTGTCGAAGCCGCCGTACTTCTTAGGGTCCCAGTCCTTCTTTCTGGCGATCAGCTTATCGCTGTTCC
TCTTGGGCAGGATAGACTCTTTGCTGAAGCCGCCTGTCTGCACCTCGGTCTTTTTCACGATATTCACTTG
GGGCATGCTCAGCACTTTCCGCACGGTGGCAAAATCCCGGCCCTTATCCCACACGATCTCCCCGGTTTCG
CCGTTTGTCTCGATCAGAGGCCGCTTCCGGATCTCGCCGTTGGCCAGGGTAATCTCGGTCTTGAAAAAGT
TCATGATGTTGCTGTAGAAGAAGTACTTGGCGGTAGCCTTGCCGATTTCCTGCTCGCTCTTGGCGATCAT
CTTCCGCACGTCGTACACCTTGTAGTCGCCGTACACGAACTCGCTTTCCAGCTTAGGGTACTTTTTGATC
AGGGCGGTTCCCACGACGGCGTTCAGGTAGGCGTCGTGGGCGTGGTGGTAGTTGTTGATCTCGCGCACTT
TGTAAAACTGGAAATCCTTCCGGAAATCGGACACCAGCTTGGACTTCAGGGTGATCACTTTCACTTCCCG
GATCAGCTTGTCATTCTCGTCGTACTTAGTGTTCATCCGGGAGTCCAGGATCTGTGCCACGTGCTTTGTG
ATCTGCCGGGTTTCCACCAGCTGTCTCTTGATGAAGCCGGCCTTATCCAGTTCGCTCAGGCCGCCTCTCT
CGGCCTTGGTCAGATTGTCGAACTTTCTCTGGGTAATCAGCTTGGCGTTCAGCAGCTGCCGCCAGTAGTT
CTTCATCTTCTTCACGACCTCTTCGGAGGGCACGTTGTCGCTCTTGCCCCGGTTCTTGTCGCTTCTGGTC
AGCACCTTGTTGTCGATGGAGTCGTCCTTCAGAAAGCTCTGAGGCACGATATGGTCCACATCGTAGTCGG
ACAGCCGGTTGATGTCCAGTTCCTGGTCCACGTACATATCCCGCCCATTCTGCAGGTAGTACAGGTACAG
CTTCTCGTTCTGCAGCTGGGTGTTTTCCACGGGGTGTTCTTTCAGGATCTGGCTGCCCAGCTCTTTGATG
CCCTCTTCGATCCGCTTCATTCTCTCGCGGCTGTTCTTCTGTCCCTTCTGGGTGGTCTGGTTCTCTCTGG
CCATTTCGATCACGATGTTCTCGGGCTTGTGCCGGCCCATCACTTTCACGAGCTCGTCCACCACCTTCAC
TGTCTGCAGGATGCCCTTCTTAATGGCGGGGCTGCCGGCCAGATTGGCAATGTGCTCGTGCAGGCTATCG
CCCTGGCCGGACACCTGGGCTTTCTGGATGTCCTCTTTAAAGGTCAGGCTGTCGTCGTGGATCAGCTGCA
TGAAGTTTCTGTTGGCGAAGCCGTCGGACTTCAGGAAATCCAGGATTGTCTTGCCGGACTGCTTGTCCCG
GATGCCGTTGATCAGCTTCCGGCTCAGCCTGCCCCAGCCGGTGTATCTCCGCCGCTTCAGCTGCTTCATC
ACTTTGTCGTCGAACAGGTGGGCATAGGTTTTCAGCCGTTCCTCGATCATCTCTCTGTCCTCAAACAGTG
TCAGGGTCAGCACGATATCTTCCAGAATGTCCTCGTTTTCCTCATTGTCCAGGAAGTCCTTGTCCTTGAT
AATTTTCAGCAGATCGTGGTATGTGCCCAGGGAGGCGTTGAACCGATCTTCCACGCCGGAGATTTCCACG
GAGTCGAAGCACTCGATTTTCTTGAAGTAGTCCTCTTTCAGCTGCTTCACGGTCACTTTCCGGTTGGTCT
TGAACAGCAGGTCCACGATGGCCTTTTTCTGCTCGCCGCTCAGGAAGGCGGGCTTTCTCATTCCCTCGGT
CACGTATTTCACTTTGGTCAGCTCGTTATACACGGTGAAGTACTCGTACAGCAGGCTGTGCTTGGGCAGC
ACCTTCTCGTTGGGCAGGTTCTTATCGAAGTTGGTCATCCGCTCGATGAAGCTCTGGGCGGAAGCGCCCT
TGTCCACCACTTCCTCGAAGTTCCAGGGGGTGATGGTTTCCTCGCTCTTTCTGGTCATCCAGGCGAATCT
GCTGTTTCCCCTGGCCAGAGGGCCCACGTAGTAGGGGATGCGGAAGGTCAGGATCTTCTCGATCTTTTCC
CGGTTGTCCTTCAGGAATGGGTAAAAATCTTCCTGCCGCCGCAGAATGGCGTGCAGCTCTCCCAGGTGGA
TCTGGTGGGGGATGCTGCCGTTGTCGAAGGTCCGCTGCTTCCGCAGCAGGTCCTCTCTGTTCAGCTTCAC
GAGCAGTTCCTCGGTGCCGTCCATCTTTTCCAGGATGGGCTTGATGAACTTGTAGAACTCTTCCTGGCTG
GCTCCGCCGTCAATGTAGCCGGCGTAGCCGTTCTTGCTCTGGTCGAAGAAAATCTCTTTGTACTTCTCAG
GCAGCTGCTGCCGCACGAGAGCTTTCAGCAGGGTCAGGTCCTGGTGGTGCTCGTCGTATCTCTTGATCAT
AGAGGCGCTCAGGGGGGCCTTGGTGATCTCGGTGTTCACTCTCAGGATGTCGCTCAGCAGGATGGCGTCG
GACAGGTTCTTGGCGGCCAGAAACAGGTCGGCGTACTGGTCGCCGATCTGGGCCAGCAGGTTGTCCAGGT
CGTCGTCGTAGGTGTCCTTGCTCAGCTGCAGTTTGGCATCCTCGGCCAGGTCGAAGTTGCTCTTGAAGTT
GGGGGTCAGGCCCAGGCTCAGGGCAATCAGGTTTCCGAACAGGCCATTCTTCTTCTCGCCGGGCAGCTGG
GCGATCAGATTTTCCAGCCGTCTGCTCTTGCTCAGTCTGGCAGACAGGATGGCCTTGGCGTCCACGCCGC
TGGCGTTGATGGGGTTTTCCTCGAACAGCTGGTTGTAGGTCTGCACCAGCTGGATGAACAGCTTGTCCAC
GTCGCTGTTGTCGGGGTTCAGGTCGCCCTCGATCAGGAAGTGGCCCCGGAACTTGATCATGTGGGCCAGG
GCCAGATAGATCAGCCGCAGGTCGGCCTTGTCGGTGCTGTCCACCAGTTTCTTTCTCAGGTGGTAGATGG
TGGGGTACTTCTCGTGGTAGGCCACCTCGTCCACGATGTTGCCGAAGATGGGGTGCCGCTCGTGCTTCTT
ATCCTCTTCCACCAGGAAGGACTCTTCCAGTCTGTGGAAGAAGCTGTCGTCCACCTTGGCCATCTCGTTG
CTGAAGATCTCTTGCAGATAGCAGATCCGGTTCTTCCGTCTGGTGTATCTTCTTCTGGCGGTTCTCTTCA
GCCGGGTGGCCTCGGCTGTTTCGCCGCTGTCGAACAGCAGGGCTCCGATCAGGTTCTTCTTGATGCTGTG
CCGGTCGGTGTTGCCCAGCACCTTGAATTTCTTGCTGGGCACCTTGTACTCGTCGGTGATCACGGCCCAG
CCCACAGAGTTGGTGCCGATGTCCAGGCCGATGCTGTACTTCTTGTCCATGGTGGCAGCGCTCTAGAACC
GGTCCTGTGTTCTGGCGGCAAACCCGTTGCGAAAAAGAACGTTCACGGCGACTACTGCACTTATATACGG
TTCTCCCCCACCCTCGGGAAAAAGGCGGAGCCAGTACACGACATCACTTTCCCAGTTTACCCCGCGCCAC
CTTCTCTAGGCACCGGATCAATTGCCGACCCCTCCCCCCAACTTCTCGGGGACTGTGGGCGATGTGCGCT
CTGCCCACTGACGGGCACCGGAGCCAATTCCCACTCCTTTCAAGACCTAGCTAGCGAATTCAAAAAAGCA
CCGACTCGGTGCCACTTTTTCAAGTTGATAACGGACTAGCCTTATTTTAACTTGCTATTTCTAGCTCTAA
AACTGTTGGGTTAACGACACGGTGTTTCGTCCTTTCCACAAGATATATAAAGCCAAGAAATCGAAATACT
TTCAAGTTACGGTAAGCATATGATAGTCCATTTTAAAACATAATTTTAAAACTGCAAACTACCCAAGAAA
TTATTACTTTCTACGTCACGTATTTTGTACTAATATCTTTGTGTTTACAGTCAAATTAATTCTAATTATC
TCTCTAACAGCCTTGTATCGTATATGCAAATATGAAGGAATCATGGGAAATAGGCCCTCGGTACCTTAAT
TAACCAAACTGGATCTCTGCTGTCCCTGTAATAAACCCGAAAATTTTGAATTTTTGTAATTTGTTTTTGT
AATTCTTTAGTTTGTATGTCTGTTGCTATTATGTCTACTATTCTTTCCCCTGCACTGTACCCCCCAATCC
CCCCTTTTCTTTTAAAATTGTGGATGAATACTGCCATTTGTCTGCAGAATTGGCGCACGCAGTGCCGATC
CGTTCACTAATCGAATGGATCTGTCTCTGTCTCTCTCTCCACCTTCTTCTTCTATTCCTTCGGGCCTGTC
GGGTCCCCTCGGGGTTGGGAGGTGGGTCTGAAACGATAATGGTGAATATCCCTGCCTAACTCTATTCACT
ATAGAAAGTACAGCAAAAACTATTCTTAAACCTACCAA
